>Addgene plasmid #88851 | Px458-Cas9n-Trp73-Exon4-4sgRNA | addgene partial sequence | sequence record 175020 | Addgene Partial NGS Result
GGGCGGGAGTCGCTGCGCGCTGCCTTCGCCCCGTGCCCCGCTCCGCCGCCGCCTCGCGCCGCCCGCCCCG
GCTCTGACTGACCGCGTTACTCCCACAGGTGAGCGGGCGGGACGGCCCTTCTCCTCCGGGCTGTAATTAG
CTGAGCAAGAGGTAAGGGTTTAAGGGATGGTTGGTTGGTGGGGTATTAATGTTTAATTACCTGGAGCACC
TGCCTGAAATCACTTTTTTTCAGGTTGGACCGGTGCCACCATGGACTATAAGGACCACGACGGAGACTAC
AAGGATCATGATATTGATTACAAAGACGATGACGATAAGATGGCCCCAAAGAAGAAGCGGAAGGTCGGTA
TCCACGGAGTCCCAGCAGCCGACAAGAAGTACAGCATCGGCCTGGACATCGGCACCAACTCTGTGGGCTG
GGCCGTGATCACCGACGAGTACAAGGTGCCCAGCAAGAAATTCAAGGTGCTGGGCAACACCGACCGGCAC
AGCATCAAGAAGAACCTGATCGGAGCCCTGCTGTTCGACAGCGGCGAAACAGCCGAGGCCACCCGGCTGA
AGAGAACCGCCAGAAGAAGATACACCAGACGGAAGAACCGGATCTGCTATCTGCAAGAGATCTTCAGCAA
CGAGATGGCCAAGGTGGACGACAGCTTCTTCCACAGACTGGAAGAGTCCTTCCTGGTGGAAGAGGATAAG
AAGCACGAGCGGCACCCCATCTTCGGCAACATCGTGGACGAGGTGGCCTACCACGAGAAGTACCCCACCA
TCTACCACCTGAGAAAGAAACTGGTGGACAGCACCGACAAGGCCGACCTGCGGCTGATCTATCTGGCCCT
GGCCCACATGATCAAGTTCCGGGGCCACTTCCTGATCGAGGGCGACCTGAACCCCGACAACAGCGACGTG
GACAAGCTGTTCATCCAGCTGGTGCAGACCTACAACCAGCTGTTCGAGGAAAACCCCATCAACGCCAGCG
GCGTGGACGCCAAGGCCATCCTGTCTGCCAGACTGAGCAAGAGCAGACGGCTGGAAAATCTGATCGCCCA
GCTGCCCGGCGAGAAGAAGAATGGCCTGTTCGGAAACCTGATTGCCCTGAGCCTGGGCCTGACCCCCAAC
TTCAAGAGCAACTTCGACCTGGCCGAGGATGCCAAACTGCAGCTGAGCAAGGACACCTACGACGACGACC
TGGACAACCTGCTGGCCCAGATCGGCGACCAGTACGCCGACCTGTTTCTGGCCGCCAAGAACCTGTCCGA
CGCCATCCTGCTGAGCGACATCCTGAGAGTGAACACCGAGATCACCAAGGCCCCCCTGAGCGCCTCTATG
ATCAAGAGATACGACGAGCACCACCAGGACCTGACCCTGCTGAAAGCTCTCGTGCGGCAGCAGCTGCCTG
AGAAGTACAAAGAGATTTTCTTCGACCAGAGCAAGAACGGCTACGCCGGCTACATTGACGGCGGAGCCAG
CCAGGAAGAGTTCTACAAGTTCATCAAGCCCATCCTGGAAAAGATGGACGGCACCGAGGAACTGCTCGTG
AAGCTGAACAGAGAGGACCTGCTGCGGAAGCAGCGGACCTTCGACAACGGCAGCATCCCCCACCAGATCC
ACCTGGGAGAGCTGCACGCCATTCTGCGGCGGCAGGAAGATTTTTACCCATTCCTGAAGGACAACCGGGA
AAAGATCGAGAAGATCCTGACCTTCCGCATCCCCTACTACGTGGGCCCTCTGGCCAGGGGAAACAGCAGA
TTCGCCTGGATGACCAGAAAGAGCGAGGAAACCATCACCCCCTGGAACTTCGAGGAAGTGGTGGACAAGG
GCGCTTCCGCCCAGAGCTTCATCGAGCGGATGACCAACTTCGATAAGAACCTGCCCAACGAGAAGGTGCT
GCCCAAGCACAGCCTGCTGTACGAGTACTTCACCGTGTATAACGAGCTGACCAAAGTGAAATACGTGACC
GAGGGAATGAGAAAGCCCGCCTTCCTGAGCGGCGAGCAGAAAAAGGCCATCGTGGACCTGCTGTTCAAGA
CCAACCGGAAAGTGACCGTGAAGCAGCTGAAAGAGGACTACTTCAAGAAAATCGAGTGCTTCGACTCCGT
GGAAATCTCCGGCGTGGAAGATCGGTTCAACGCCTCCCTGGGCACATACCACGATCTGCTGAAAATTATC
AAGGACAAGGACTTCCTGGACAATGAGGAAAACGAGGACATTCTGGAAGATATCGTGCTGACCCTGACAC
TGTTTGAGGACAGAGAGATGATCGAGGAACGGCTGAAAACCTATGCCCACCTGTTCGACGACAAAGTGAT
GAAGCAGCTGAAGCGGCGGAGATACACCGGCTGGGGCAGGCTGAGCCGGAAGCTGATCAACGGCATCCGG
GACAAGCAGTCCGGCAAGACAATCCTGGATTTCCTGAAGTCCGACGGCTTCGCCAACAGAAACTTCATGC
AGCTGATCCACGACGACAGCCTGACCTTTAAAGAGGACATCCAGAAAGCCCAGGTGTCCGGCCAGGGCGA
TAGCCTGCACGAGCACATTGCCAATCTGGCCGGCAGCCCCGCCATTAAGAAGGGCATCCTGCAGACAGTG
AAGGTGGTGGACGAGCTCGTGAAAGTGATGGGCCGGCACAAGCCCGAGAACATCGTGATCGAAATGGCCA
GAGAGAACCAGACCACCCAGAAGGGACAGAAGAACAGCCGCGAGAGAATGAAGCGGATCGAAGAGGGCAT
CAAAGAGCTGGGCAGCCAGATCCTGAAAGAACACCCCGTGGAAAACACCCAGCTGCAGAACGAGAAGCTG
TACCTGTACTACCTGCAGAATGGGCGGGATATGTACGTGGACCAGGAACTGGACATCAACCGGCTGTCCG
ACTACGATGTGGACCATATCGTGCCTCAGAGCTTTCTGAAGGACGACTCCATCGACAACAAGGTGCTGAC
CAGAAGCGACAAGAACCGGGGCAAGAGCGACAACGTGCCCTCCGAAGAGGTCGTGAAGAAGATGAAGAAC
TACTGGCGGCAGCTGCTGAACGCCAAGCTGATTACCCAGAGAAAGTTCGACAATCTGACCAAGGCCGAGA
GAGGCGGCCTGAGCGAACTGGATAAGGCCGGCTTCATCAAGAGACAGCTGGTGGAAACCCGGCAGATCAC
AAAGCACGTGGCACAGATCCTGGACTCCCGGATGAACACTAAGTACGACGAGAATGACAAGCTGATCCGG
GAAGTGAAAGTGATCACCCTGAAGTCCAAGCTGGTGTCCGATTTCCGGAAGGATTTCCAGTTTTACAAAG
TGCGCGAGATCAACAACTACCACCACGCCCACGACGCCTACCTGAACGCCGTCGTGGGAACCGCCCTGAT
CAAAAAGTACCCTAAGCTGGAAAGCGAGTTCGTGTACGGCGACTACAAGGTGTACGACGTGCGGAAGATG
ATCGCCAAGAGCGAGCAGGAAATCGGCAAGGCTACCGCCAAGTACTTCTTCTACAGCAACATCATGAACT
TTTTCAAGACCGAGATTACCCTGGCCAACGGCGAGATCCGGAAGCGGCCTCTGATCGAGACAAACGGCGA
AACCGGGGAGATCGTGTGGGATAAGGGCCGGGATTTTGCCACCGTGCGGAAAGTGCTGAGCATGCCCCAA
GTGAATATCGTGAAAAAGACCGAGGTGCAGACAGGCGGCTTCAGCAAAGAGTCTATCCTGCCCAAGAGGA
ACAGCGATAAGCTGATCGCCAGAAAGAAGGACTGGGACCCTAAGAAGTACGGCGGCTTCGACAGCCCCAC
CGTGGCCTATTCTGTGCTGGTGGTGGCCAAAGTGGAAAAGGGCAAGTCCAAGAAACTGAAGAGTGTGAAA
GAGCTGCTGGGGATCACCATCATGGAAAGAAGCAGCTTCGAGAAGAATCCCATCGACTTTCTGGAAGCCA
AGGGCTACAAAGAAGTGAAAAAGGACCTGATCATCAAGCTGCCTAAGTACTCCCTGTTCGAGCTGGAAAA
CGGCCGGAAGAGAATGCTGGCCTCTGCCGGCGAACTGCAGAAGGGAAACGAACTGGCCCTGCCCTCCAAA
TATGTGAACTTCCTGTACCTGGCCAGCCACTATGAGAAGCTGAAGGGCTCCCCCGAGGATAATGAGCAGA
AACAGCTGTTTGTGGAACAGCACAAGCACTACCTGGACGAGATCATCGAGCAGATCAGCGAGTTCTCCAA
GAGAGTGATCCTGGCCGACGCTAATCTGGACAAAGTGCTGTCCGCCTACAACAAGCACCGGGATAAGCCC
ATCAGAGAGCAGGCCGAGAATATCATCCACCTGTTTACCCTGACCAATCTGGGAGCCCCTGCCGCCTTCA
AGTACTTTGACACCACCATCGACCGGAAGAGGTACACCAGCACCAAAGAGGTGCTGGACGCCACCCTGAT
CCACCAGAGCATCACCGGCCTGTACGAGACACGGATCGACCTGTCTCAGCTGGGAGGCGACAAAAGGCCG
GCGGCCACGAAAAAGGCCGGCCAGGCAAAAAAGAAAAAGGAATTCGGCAGTGGAGAGGGCAGAGGAAGTC
TGCTAACATGCGGTGACGTCGAGGAGAATCCTGGCCCAGTGAGCAAGGGCGAGGAGCTGTTCACCGGGGT
GGTGCCCATCCTGGTCGAGCTGGACGGCGACGTAAACGGCCACAAGTTCAGCGTGTCCGGCGAGGGCGAG
GGCGATGCCACCTACGGCAAGCTGACCCTGAAGTTCATCTGCACCACCGGCAAGCTGCCCGTGCCCTGGC
CCACCCTCGTGACCACCCTGACCTACGGCGTGCAGTGCTTCAGCCGCTACCCCGACCACATGAAGCAGCA
CGACTTCTTCAAGTCCGCCATGCCCGAAGGCTACGTCCAGGAGCGCACCATCTTCTTCAAGGACGACGGC
AACTACAAGACCCGCGCCGAGGTGAAGTTCGAGGGCGACACCCTGGTGAACCGCATCGAGCTGAAGGGCA
TCGACTTCAAGGAGGACGGCAACATCCTGGGGCACAAGCTGGAGTACAACTACAACAGCCACAACGTCTA
TATCATGGCCGACAAGCAGAAGAACGGCATCAAGGTGAACTTCAAGATCCGCCACAACATCGAGGACGGC
AGCGTGCAGCTCGCCGACCACTACCAGCAGAACACCCCCATCGGCGACGGCCCCGTGCTGCTGCCCGACA
ACCACTACCTGAGCACCCAGTCCGCCCTGAGCAAAGACCCCAACGAGAAGCGCGATCACATGGTCCTGCT
GGAGTTCGTGACCGCCGCCGGGATCACTCTCGGCATGGACGAGCTGTACAAGGAATTCTAACTAGAGCTC
GCTGATCAGCCTCGACTGTGCCTTCTAGTTGCCAGCCATCTGTTGTTTGCCCCTCCCCCGTGCCTTCCTT
GACCCTGGAAGGTGCCACTCCCACTGTCCTTTCCTAATAAAATGAGGAAATTGCATCGCATTGTCTGAGT
AGGTGTCATTCTATTCTGGGGGGTGGGGTGGGGCAGGACAGCAAGGGGGAGGATTGGGAAGAGAATAGCA
GGCATGCTGGGGAGCGGCCGCAGGAACCCCTAGTGATGGAGTTGGCCACTCCCTCTCTGCGCGCTCGCTC
GCTCACTGAGGCCGGGCGACCAAAGGTCGCCCGACGCCCGGGCTTTGCCCGGGCGGCCTCAGTGAGCGAG
CGAGCGCGCAGCTGCCTGCAGGGGCGCCTGATGCGGTATTTTCTCCTTACGCATCTGTGCGGTATTTCAC
ACCGCATA
[95 nt withheld, positions 5749-5843]
T
[46 nt withheld, positions 5845-5890]
C
[141 nt withheld, positions 5892-6032]
CCTTTGACGTTGGAGTCCACGTTCTTT
[37 nt withheld, positions 6060-6096]
ACTCTATCTCGGGCTATTCTTTTGATTTATAAGGGATTTTGCCGATTTCGGTCTATTGGTTAAAAAATGA
GCTGATTTAACAAAAATTTAACGCGAATTTTAACAAAATATTAACGTTTACAATTTTATGGTGCACTCTC
AGTACAATCTGCTCTGATGCCGCATAGTTAAGCCAGCCCCGACACCCGCCAACACCCGCTGACGCGCCCT
GACGGGCTTGTCTGCTCCCGGCATCCGCTTACAGACAAGCTGTGACCGTCTCCGGGAGCTGCATGTGTCA
GAGGTTTTCACCGTCATCACCGAAACGCGCGAGACGAAAGGGCCTCGTGATACGCCTATTTTTATAGGTT
AATGTCATGATAATAATGGTTTCTTAGACGTCAGGTGGCACTTTTCGGGGAAATGTGCGCGGAACCCCTA
TTTGTTTATTTTTCTAAATACATTCAAATATGTATCCGCTCATGAGACAATAACCCTGATAAATGCTTCA
ATAATATTGAAAAAGGAAGAGTATGAGTATTCAACATTTCCGTGTCGCCCTTATTCCCTTTTTTGCGGCA
TTTTGCCTTCCTGTTTTTGCTCACCCAGAAACGCTGGTGAAAGTAAAAGATGCTGAAGATCAGTTGGGTG
CACGAGTGGGTTACATCGAACTGGATCTCAACAGCGGTAAGATCCTTGAGAGTTTTCGCCCCGAAGAACG
TTTTCCAATGATGAGCACTTTTAAAGTTCTGCTATGTGGCGCGGTATTATCCCGTATTGACGCCGGGCAA
GAGCAACTCGGTCGCCGCATACACTATTCTCAGAATGACTTGGTTGAGTACTCACCAGTCACAGAAAAGC
ATCTTACGGATGGCATGACAGTAAGAGAATTATGCAGTGCTGCCATAACCATGAGTGATAACACTGCGGC
CAACTTACTTCTGACAACGATCGGAGGACCGAAGGAGCTAACCGCTTTTTTGCACAACATGGGGGATCAT
GTAACTCGCCTTGATCGTTGGGAACCGGAGCTGAATGAAGCCATACCAAACGACGAGCGTGACACCACGA
TGCCTGTAGCAATGGCAACAACGTTGCGCAAACTATTAACTGGCGAACTACTTACTCTAGCTTCCCGGCA
ACAATTAATAGACTGGATGGAGGCGGATAAAGTTGCAGGACCACTTCTGCGCTCGGCCCTTCCGGCTGGC
TGGTTTATTGCTGATAAATCTGGAGCCGGTGAGCGTGGAAGCCGCGGTATCATTGCAGCACTGGGGCCAG
ATGGTAAGCCCTCCCGTATCGTAGTTATCTACACGACGGGGAGTCAGGCAACTATGGATGAACGAAATAG
ACAGATCGCTGAGATAGGTGCCTCACTGATTAAGCATTGGTAACTGTCAGACCAAGTTTACTCATATATA
CTTTAGATTGATTTAAAACTTCATTTTTAATTTAAAAGGATCTAGGTGAAGATCCTTTTTGATAATCTCA
TGACCAAAATCCCTTAACGTGAGTTTTCGTTCCACTGAGCGTCAGACCCCGTAGAAAAGATCAAAGGATC
TTCTTGAGATCCTTTTTTTCTGCGCGTAATCTGCTGCTTGCAAACAAAAAAACCACCGCTACCAGCGGTG
GTTTGTTTGCCGGATCAAGAGCTACCAACTCTTTTTCCGAAGGTAACTGGCTTCAGCAGAGCGCAGATAC
CAAATACTGTTCTTCTAGTGTAGCCGTAGTTAGGCCACCACTTCAAGAACTCTGTAGCACCGCCTACATA
CCTCGCTCTGCTAATCCTGTTACCAGTGGCTGCTGCCAGTGGCGATAAGTCGTGTCTTACCGGGTTGGAC
TCAAGACGATAGTTACCGGATAAGGCGCAGCGGTCGGGCTGAACGGGGGGTTCGTGCACACAGCCCAGCT
TGGAGCGAACGACCTACACCGAACTGAGATACCTACAGCGTGAGCTATGAGAAAGCGCCACGCTTCCCGA
AGGGAGAAAGGCGGACAGGTATCCGGTAAGCGGCAGGGTCGGAACAGGAGAGCGCACGAGGGAGCTTCCA
GGGGGAAACGCCTGGTATCTTTATAGTCCTGTCGGGTTTCGCCACCTCTGACTTGAGCGTCGATTTTTGT
GATGCTCGTCAGGGGGGCGGAGCCTATGGAAAAACGCCAGCAACGCGGCCTTTTTACGGTTCCTGGCCTT
TTGCTGGCCTTTTGCTCACATGTGAGGGCCTATTTCCCATGATTCCTTCATATTTGCATATACGATACAA
GGCTGTTAGAGAGATAATTGGAATTAATTTGACTGTAAACACAAAGATATTAGTACAAAATACGTGACGT
AGAAAGTAATAATTTCTTGGGTAGTTTGCAGTTTTAAAATTATGTTTTAAAATGGACTATCATATGCTTA
CCGTAACTTGAAAGTATTTCGATTTCTTGGCTTTATATATCTTGTGGAAAGGACGAAACACCGCGGGGTG
TAGGGGCTCGCCGGTTTTAGAGCTAGAAATAGCAAGTTAAAATAAGGCTAGTCCGTTATCAACTTGAAAA
AGTGGCACCGAGTCGGTGCTTTTTTGTTTTAGAGCTAGAAATAGCAAGTTAAAATAAGGCTAGTCCGTTT
TTAGCGCGTGCGCCAATTCTGCAGACAAATGGCTCTAGAGGTACCCGTTACATAACTTACGGTAAATGGC
CCGCCTGGCTGACCGCCCAACGACCCCCGCCCATTGACGTCAATAGTAACGCCAATAGGGACTTTCCATT
GACGTCAATGGGTGGAGTATTTACGGTAAACTGCCCACTTGGCAGTACATCAAGTGTATCATATGCCAAG
TACGCCCCCTATTGACGTCAATGACGGTAAATGGCCCGCCTGGCATTGTGCCCAGTACATGACCTTATGG
GACTTTCCTACTTGGCAGTACATCTACGTATTAGTCATCGCTATTACCATGGTCGAGGTGAGCCCCACGT
TCTGCTTCACTCTCCCCATCTCCCCCCCCTCCCCACCCCCAATTTTGTATTTATTTATTTTTTAATTATT
TTGTGCAGCGATGGGGGCGGGGGGC
