[The description below was written by a language model from this plasmid's Addgene catalogue record.]
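Description:
Px458-Cas9n-Trp73-Exon4-4sgRNA is a mammalian CRISPR expression plasmid built on the pSpCas9(BB)-2A-GFP (PX458) backbone and intended for knockout of mouse Trp73, the gene encoding the p53 family member p73 (also known as TAp73, deltaNp73 or Tp73). It is propagated in E. coli under ampicillin selection. The record lists the copy number as unknown, and no feature table is supplied, so individual elements of the plasmid cannot be confirmed from annotation.

The payload is a single 20-nucleotide guide sequence directed against Trp73; the construct name indicates that the target lies in exon 4 and that this is guide number 4 of a set. The PX458 backbone generally carries a guide RNA scaffold expression cassette, into which the spacer is cloned, together with a Streptococcus pyogenes Cas9 coding sequence linked through a 2A self-cleaving peptide to GFP. This arrangement lets transfected cells be identified or sorted by fluorescence. The "Cas9n" in the name suggests that the nuclease is the nickase form, which cuts only one DNA strand and is normally used with paired, offset guides to create a double-strand break with reduced off-target activity. However, the catalogue fields name only the standard PX458 backbone and do not explicitly state a nickase mutation, so this point rests on the name alone.

The stated use is CRISPR knockout of Trp73 in mouse cells. The associated publication concerns the role of the p53 family in integrating Wnt and Nodal signalling during mesendodermal differentiation of embryonic stem cells, which is consistent with its use alongside companion guide plasmids to disrupt p73 in that context.
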