Addgene plasmid #88851: Px458-Cas9n-Trp73-Exon4-4sgRNA
Purpose: CRISPR KO of Trp73
Depositing lab: Joan Massague. Depositing organization: Memorial Sloan-Kettering Cancer Center. Publication: The p53 Family Coordinates Wnt and Nodal Inputs in Mesendodermal Differentiation of Embryonic Stem Cells. Wang Q, Zou Y, Nowotschin S, Kim SY, Li QV, Soh CL, Su J, Zhang C, Shu W, Xi Q, Huangfu D, Hadjantonakis AK, Massague J. Cell Stem Cell. 2017 Jan 5;20(1):70-86. doi: 10.1016/j.stem.2016.10.002. Epub 2016 Nov 23. PubMed 27889317.
Backbone
  Vector backbone: pSpCas9(BB)-2A-GFP (PX458)
  Vector type: Mammalian Expression, CRISPR
Growth in bacteria
  Bacterial resistance: Ampicillin, 100 μg/mL
  Growth temperature: 37°C
  Growth strain: DH5alpha
  Copy number: Unknown
Gene/Insert
  Gene/Insert name: Trp73
  gRNA/shRNA sequence: CGGGGTGTAGGGGCTCGCCG
  Species: M. musculus (mouse)
  Entrez Gene: Trp73 (a.k.a. TAp73, Tp73, deltaNp73, p73)
Terms and licenses: Academic/Nonprofit Terms; Industry Terms: Not Available to Industry
How to cite: Px458-Cas9n-Trp73-Exon4-4sgRNA was a gift from Joan Massague (Addgene plasmid # 88851 ; http://n2t.net/addgene:88851 ; RRID:Addgene_88851)
